>Addgene plasmid #84291 | pLdCH | addgene full sequence | sequence record 170879 | Addgene NGS Result
ACATTAACCTATAAAAATAGGCGTATCACGAGGCCCTTTCGTCTCGCGCGTTTCGGTGATGACGGTGAAA
ACCTCTGACACATGCAGCTCCCGGAGACGGTCACAGCTTGTCTGTAAGCGGATGCCGGGAGCAGACAAGC
CCGTCAGGGCGCGTCAGCGGGTGTTGGCGGGTGTCGGGGCTGGCTTAACTATGCGGCATCAGAGCAGATT
GTACTGAGAGTGCACCATATGTGAGTTATGAGGTCTGCGATTGACGTAGGAGTTGCAAGGGGAGGGGGTA
TGAACGGGGTGGGTAGAGCTTTTTTAGGTGGAAGTAGTGAGAGGGTGGGCTTGTGAGAATTTGAGGTGTG
TTCGTGATGTGTGGATCTTATCGGGGGCTCGGTTGAGTTTTTGGTTTGGTGATTTTGTGGGTCTTCGAGA
AGACCTGTTTTAGAGCTAGAAATAGCAAGTTAAAATAAGGCTAGTCCGTTATCAACTTGAAAAAGTGGCA
CCGAGTCGGTGCTTTTTTGGCCGGCATGGTCCCAGCCTCCTCGCTGGCGCCGGCTGGGCAACATGCTTCG
GCATGGCGAATGGGACGGATCCCCGGGTACCGAGCTCTCTCTTCTCCTTCCCCTCTCTCTCCTCTCTCCT
CTCTCCAGAGCTCTCTCTTCTCCTTCCCCTCTCTCTCCTCTCTCCTCTCTCCAGAGCTCGAATTCGCAAG
CTTAGCACCTGCCTGAAATCACTTTTTTTCAGGTTGGACCGGTGCCACCATGGACTATAAGGACCACGAC
GGAGACTACAAGGATCATGATATTGATTACAAAGACGATGACGATAAGATGGCCCCAAAGAAGAAGCGGA
AGGTCGGTATCCACGGAGTCCCAGCAGCCGACAAGAAGTACAGCATCGGCCTGGACATCGGCACCAACTC
TGTGGGCTGGGCCGTGATCACCGACGAGTACAAGGTGCCCAGCAAGAAATTCAAGGTGCTGGGCAACACC
GACCGGCACAGCATCAAGAAGAACCTGATCGGAGCCCTGCTGTTCGACAGCGGCGAAACAGCCGAGGCCA
CCCGGCTGAAGAGAACCGCCAGAAGAAGATACACCAGACGGAAGAACCGGATCTGCTATCTGCAAGAGAT
CTTCAGCAACGAGATGGCCAAGGTGGACGACAGCTTCTTCCACAGACTGGAAGAGTCCTTCCTGGTGGAA
GAGGATAAGAAGCACGAGCGGCACCCCATCTTCGGCAACATCGTGGACGAGGTGGCCTACCACGAGAAGT
ACCCCACCATCTACCACCTGAGAAAGAAACTGGTGGACAGCACCGACAAGGCCGACCTGCGGCTGATCTA
TCTGGCCCTGGCCCACATGATCAAGTTCCGGGGCCACTTCCTGATCGAGGGCGACCTGAACCCCGACAAC
AGCGACGTGGACAAGCTGTTCATCCAGCTGGTGCAGACCTACAACCAGCTGTTCGAGGAAAACCCCATCA
ACGCCAGCGGCGTGGACGCCAAGGCCATCCTGTCTGCCAGACTGAGCAAGAGCAGACGGCTGGAAAATCT
GATCGCCCAGCTGCCCGGCGAGAAGAAGAATGGCCTGTTCGGAAACCTGATTGCCCTGAGCCTGGGCCTG
ACCCCCAACTTCAAGAGCAACTTCGACCTGGCCGAGGATGCCAAACTGCAGCTGAGCAAGGACACCTACG
ACGACGACCTGGACAACCTGCTGGCCCAGATCGGCGACCAGTACGCCGACCTGTTTCTGGCCGCCAAGAA
CCTGTCCGACGCCATCCTGCTGAGCGACATCCTGAGAGTGAACACCGAGATCACCAAGGCCCCCCTGAGC
GCCTCTATGATCAAGAGATACGACGAGCACCACCAGGACCTGACCCTGCTGAAAGCTCTCGTGCGGCAGC
AGCTGCCTGAGAAGTACAAAGAGATTTTCTTCGACCAGAGCAAGAACGGCTACGCCGGCTACATTGACGG
CGGAGCCAGCCAGGAAGAGTTCTACAAGTTCATCAAGCCCATCCTGGAAAAGATGGACGGCACCGAGGAA
CTGCTCGTGAAGCTGAACAGAGAGGACCTGCTGCGGAAGCAGCGGACCTTCGACAACGGCAGCATCCCCC
ACCAGATCCACCTGGGAGAGCTGCACGCCATTCTGCGGCGGCAGGAAGATTTTTACCCATTCCTGAAGGA
CAACCGGGAAAAGATCGAGAAGATCCTGACCTTCCGCATCCCCTACTACGTGGGCCCTCTGGCCAGGGGA
AACAGCAGATTCGCCTGGATGACCAGAAAGAGCGAGGAAACCATCACCCCCTGGAACTTCGAGGAAGTGG
TGGACAAGGGCGCTTCCGCCCAGAGCTTCATCGAGCGGATGACCAACTTCGATAAGAACCTGCCCAACGA
GAAGGTGCTGCCCAAGCACAGCCTGCTGTACGAGTACTTCACCGTGTATAACGAGCTGACCAAAGTGAAA
TACGTGACCGAGGGAATGAGAAAGCCCGCCTTCCTGAGCGGCGAGCAGAAAAAGGCCATCGTGGACCTGC
TGTTCAAGACCAACCGGAAAGTGACCGTGAAGCAGCTGAAAGAGGACTACTTCAAGAAAATCGAGTGCTT
CGACTCCGTGGAAATCTCCGGCGTGGAAGATCGGTTCAACGCCTCCCTGGGCACATACCACGATCTGCTG
AAAATTATCAAGGACAAGGACTTCCTGGACAATGAGGAAAACGAGGACATTCTGGAAGATATCGTGCTGA
CCCTGACACTGTTTGAGGACAGAGAGATGATCGAGGAACGGCTGAAAACCTATGCCCACCTGTTCGACGA
CAAAGTGATGAAGCAGCTGAAGCGGCGGAGATACACCGGCTGGGGCAGGCTGAGCCGGAAGCTGATCAAC
GGCATCCGGGACAAGCAGTCCGGCAAGACAATCCTGGATTTCCTGAAGTCCGACGGCTTCGCCAACAGAA
ACTTCATGCAGCTGATCCACGACGACAGCCTGACCTTTAAAGAGGACATCCAGAAAGCCCAGGTGTCCGG
CCAGGGCGATAGCCTGCACGAGCACATTGCCAATCTGGCCGGCAGCCCCGCCATTAAGAAGGGCATCCTG
CAGACAGTGAAGGTGGTGGACGAGCTCGTGAAAGTGATGGGCCGGCACAAGCCCGAGAACATCGTGATCG
AAATGGCCAGAGAGAACCAGACCACCCAGAAGGGACAGAAGAACAGCCGCGAGAGAATGAAGCGGATCGA
AGAGGGCATCAAAGAGCTGGGCAGCCAGATCCTGAAAGAACACCCCGTGGAAAACACCCAGCTGCAGAAC
GAGAAGCTGTACCTGTACTACCTGCAGAATGGGCGGGATATGTACGTGGACCAGGAACTGGACATCAACC
GGCTGTCCGACTACGATGTGGACCATATCGTGCCTCAGAGCTTTCTGAAGGACGACTCCATCGACAACAA
GGTGCTGACCAGAAGCGACAAGAACCGGGGCAAGAGCGACAACGTGCCCTCCGAAGAGGTCGTGAAGAAG
ATGAAGAACTACTGGCGGCAGCTGCTGAACGCCAAGCTGATTACCCAGAGAAAGTTCGACAATCTGACCA
AGGCCGAGAGAGGCGGCCTGAGCGAACTGGATAAGGCCGGCTTCATCAAGAGACAGCTGGTGGAAACCCG
GCAGATCACAAAGCACGTGGCACAGATCCTGGACTCCCGGATGAACACTAAGTACGACGAGAATGACAAG
CTGATCCGGGAAGTGAAAGTGATCACCCTGAAGTCCAAGCTGGTGTCCGATTTCCGGAAGGATTTCCAGT
TTTACAAAGTGCGCGAGATCAACAACTACCACCACGCCCACGACGCCTACCTGAACGCCGTCGTGGGAAC
CGCCCTGATCAAAAAGTACCCTAAGCTGGAAAGCGAGTTCGTGTACGGCGACTACAAGGTGTACGACGTG
CGGAAGATGATCGCCAAGAGCGAGCAGGAAATCGGCAAGGCTACCGCCAAGTACTTCTTCTACAGCAACA
TCATGAACTTTTTCAAGACCGAGATTACCCTGGCCAACGGCGAGATCCGGAAGCGGCCTCTGATCGAGAC
AAACGGCGAAACCGGGGAGATCGTGTGGGATAAGGGCCGGGATTTTGCCACCGTGCGGAAAGTGCTGAGC
ATGCCCCAAGTGAATATCGTGAAAAAGACCGAGGTGCAGACAGGCGGCTTCAGCAAAGAGTCTATCCTGC
CCAAGAGGAACAGCGATAAGCTGATCGCCAGAAAGAAGGACTGGGACCCTAAGAAGTACGGCGGCTTCGA
CAGCCCCACCGTGGCCTATTCTGTGCTGGTGGTGGCCAAAGTGGAAAAGGGCAAGTCCAAGAAACTGAAG
AGTGTGAAAGAGCTGCTGGGGATCACCATCATGGAAAGAAGCAGCTTCGAGAAGAATCCCATCGACTTTC
TGGAAGCCAAGGGCTACAAAGAAGTGAAAAAGGACCTGATCATCAAGCTGCCTAAGTACTCCCTGTTCGA
GCTGGAAAACGGCCGGAAGAGAATGCTGGCCTCTGCCGGCGAACTGCAGAAGGGAAACGAACTGGCCCTG
CCCTCCAAATATGTGAACTTCCTGTACCTGGCCAGCCACTATGAGAAGCTGAAGGGCTCCCCCGAGGATA
ATGAGCAGAAACAGCTGTTTGTGGAACAGCACAAGCACTACCTGGACGAGATCATCGAGCAGATCAGCGA
GTTCTCCAAGAGAGTGATCCTGGCCGACGCTAATCTGGACAAAGTGCTGTCCGCCTACAACAAGCACCGG
GATAAGCCCATCAGAGAGCAGGCCGAGAATATCATCCACCTGTTTACCCTGACCAATCTGGGAGCCCCTG
CCGCCTTCAAGTACTTTGACACCACCATCGACCGGAAGAGGTACACCAGCACCAAAGAGGTGCTGGACGC
CACCCTGATCCACCAGAGCATCACCGGCCTGTACGAGACACGGATCGACCTGTCTCAGCTGGGAGGCGAC
AAAAGGCCGGCGGCCACGAAAAAGGCCGGCCAGGCAAAAAAGAAAAAGTAAGAATTCCTAGAGCTCGCTG
ATCAGCCTCGACTGTGCCTTCTAGTTGCCAGCCATCTGTTGGATCCGCGGCCCCGCCTCGAGCCCGGGCG
CCGTCGACCGCTGCTTGCGTTCGCATGGACGCCACGTTCGACCCGATCGGGCAGCAGGCCGCGGAGACGC
GGCAGCGCAAACGTGCCCGGCGGGTGGCTCGTTCCGGAGGAGGCGTTCCGCCGTCGCTACGTCAGCATGC
AAGAGGATCATTGCTTTGCGGTTGAGGTGGCGGAGCTCAACTACCAGCGTGCCGTGGAATACGTTCATCA
AGCGTCAGCCGCCGGCGCGGTCGCGACACCTGCTCGGCGGAGCGGCCACTGTGCTGCTCTCTTGACGGCC
GGTCGCGACGCAGGGCCGCTGGTGGGTCTCCAGCGGGTACGGTGCGATCAGGCAGCCATGACGGCTACGC
TGAGCACGCTTGCGAAGGAGCTGGCTGCACTGTCGCCGTAGCGCGATGCGAGACGTATCGAGCGCATGCC
AGTGGGGTGCTGGGCAACACTTGGCGGCGCGTGGCTCTTTCTCACTGGTTTGGGCACGCCCACGCTGTGG
GTGTGTCGGTGTCTGCCCTGCCGCTCTCTCTCCTGATCTCTCGTCCTGGCAACAACAACACACCGCGAAT
GAGTTGCCCACAAGCCATCTGCAGTCCGCACGCGCGTCCGGGCCTTGCGGTGTGGATGCGAGCATCGCGC
ATTGCCGGCCACCGCCGCGTGCCAAAAGCACACACATCGCTCCCCCTCACGTGGTGAGCGTCTGCGCGTG
TGTGTCTGTGTGCATAAATGCGTACGTGTGCGCTCGGTCCACGGTCACCATCGCGCCCCGCGGCATCGGT
GCTCGCACCTTTCCATTCTCTCCGTACGGCGTTCGCCACTCTGCTAACTCTTCTCCCCTTTCCTCTCTCC
GCATCTGCGCCTTGTGTGCCGTGTGTGCGCCCCACACGTACTCTACACGCCTTCTCTGCATGCGCTCCTC
GCCTGCCTGAAACGATGACGTGCGCCGCCACTCGCTCACCCGCTCCCATCCACATGCATTCCTGCACCCT
ACAGCGACTCTAAGCCGTACATTCCATCTCCTCAACACCCACTCGCTTCCTTCTGCTCTCACCTATTACT
TCGCCAGCCCACATATCTGCTATAACCTGCCCTCCCCCACCCGCTTCCCACACATCCGCCACCGCTACGA
AGCCTCGGTACCGAGCTCTCTCTTCTCCTTCCCCTCTCTCTCCTCTCTCCTCTCTCCAGAGCTCTCTCTT
CTCCTTCCCCTCTCTCTCCTCTCTCCTCTCTCCAGAGCTCGAATTGATATGAAAAAGCCTGAACTCACCG
CGACGTCTGTCGAGAAGTTTCTGATCGAAAAGTTCGACAGCGTCTCCGACCTGATGCAGCTCTCGGAGGG
CGAAGAATCTCGTGCTTTCAGCTTCGATGTAGGAGGGCGTGGATATGTCCTGCGGGTAAATAGCTGCGCC
GATGGTTTCTACAAAGATCGTTATGTTTATCGGCACTTTGCATCGGCCGCGCTCCCGATTCCGGAAGTGC
TTGACATTGGGGAATTCAGCGAGAGCCTGACCTATTGCATCTCCCGCCGTGCACAGGGTGTCACGTTGCA
AGACCTGCCTGAAACCGAACTGCCCGCTGTTCTGCAGCCGGTCGCGGAGGCCATGGATGCGATCGCTGCG
GCCGATCTTAGCCAGACGAGCGGGTTCGGCCCATTCGGACCGCAAGGAATCGGTCAATACACTACATGGC
GTGATTTCATATGCGCGATTGCTGATCCCCATGTGTATCACTGGCAAACTGTTATGGACGACACCGTCAG
TGCGTCCGTCGCGCAGGCTCTCGATGAGCTGATGCTTTGGGCCGAGGACTGCCCCGAAGTCCGGCACCTC
GTGCACGCGGATTTCGGCTCCAACAATGTCCTGACGGACAATGGCCGCATAACAGCGGTCATTGACTGGA
GCGAGGCGATGTTCGGGGATTCCCAATACGAGGTCGCCAACATCTTCTTCTGGAGGCCGTGGTTGGCTTG
TATGGAGCAGCAGACGCGCTACTTCGAGCGGAGGCATCCGGAGCTTGCAGGATCGCCGCGGCTCCGGGCG
TATATGCTCCGCATTGGTCTTGACCAACTCTATCAGAGCTTGGTTGACGGCAATTTCGATGATGCAGCTT
GGGCGCAGGGTCGATGCGACGCAATCGTCCGATCCGGAGCCGGGACTGTCGGGCGTACACAAATCGCCCG
CAGAAGCGCGGCCGTCTGGACCGATGGCTGTGTAGAAGTACTCGCCGATAGTGGAAACAGACGCCCCAGC
ACTCGTCCGGGATCATCAGATCTGCCGGTCTCCCTATAGTGAGTCGTATTAATTTCGATAAGCCAGGTTA
ACCTGCATTAATGAATCGGCCAACGCGCGGGGAGAGGCGGTTTGCGTATTGGGCGCTCTTCCGCTTCCTC
GCTCACTGACTCGCTGCGCTCGGTCGTTCGGCTGCGGCGAGCGGTATCAGCTCACTCAAAGGCGGTAATA
CGGTTATCCACAGAATCAGGGGATAACGCAGGAAAGAACATGTGAGCAAAAGGCCAGCAAAAGGCCAGGA
ACCGTAAAAAGGCCGCGTTGCTGGCGTTTTTCCATAGGCTCCGCCCCCCTGACGAGCATCACAAAAATCG
ACGCTCAAGTCAGAGGTGGCGAAACCCGACAGGACTATAAAGATACCAGGCGTTTCCCCCTGGAAGCTCC
CTCGTGCGCTCTCCTGTTCCGACCCTGCCGCTTACCGGATACCTGTCCGCCTTTCTCCCTTCGGGAAGCG
TGGCGCTTTCTCATAGCTCACGCTGTAGGTATCTCAGTTCGGTGTAGGTCGTTCGCTCCAAGCTGGGCTG
TGTGCACGAACCCCCCGTTCAGCCCGACCGCTGCGCCTTATCCGGTAACTATCGTCTTGAGTCCAACCCG
GTAAGACACGACTTATCGCCACTGGCAGCAGCCACTGGTAACAGGATTAGCAGAGCGAGGTATGTAGGCG
GTGCTACAGAGTTCTTGAAGTGGTGGCCTAACTACGGCTACACTAGAAGAACAGTATTTGGTATCTGCGC
TCTGCTGAAGCCAGTTACCTTCGGAAAAAGAGTTGGTAGCTCTTGATCCGGCAAACAAACCACCGCTGGT
AGCGGTGGTTTTTTTGTTTGCAAGCAGCAGATTACGCGCAGAAAAAAAGGATCTCAAGAAGATCCTTTGA
TCTTTTCTACGGGGTCTGACGCTCAGTGGAACGAAAACTCACGTTAAGGGATTTTGGTCATGAGATTATC
AAAAAGGATCTTCACCTAGATCCTTTTAAATTAAAAATGAAGTTTTAAATCAATCTAAAGTATATATGAG
TAAACTTGGTCTGACAGTTACCAATGCTTAATCAGTGAGGCACCTATCTCAGCGATCTGTCTATTTCGTT
CATCCATAGTTGCCTGACTCCCCGTCGTGTAGATAACTACGATACGGGAGGGCTTACCATCTGGCCCCAG
TGCTGCAATGATACCGCGAGACCCACGCTCACCGGCTCCAGATTTATCAGCAATAAACCAGCCAGCCGGA
AGGGCCGAGCGCAGAAGTGGTCCTGCAACTTTATCCGCCTCCATCCAGTCTATTAATTGTTGCCGGGAAG
CTAGAGTAAGTAGTTCGCCAGTTAATAGTTTGCGCAACGTTGTTGCCATTGCTACAGGCATCGTGGTGTC
ACGCTCGTCGTTTGGTATGGCTTCATTCAGCTCCGGTTCCCAACGATCAAGGCGAGTTACATGATCCCCC
ATGTTGTGCAAAAAAGCGGTTAGCTCCTTCGGTCCTCCGATCGTTGTCAGAAGTAAGTTGGCCGCAGTGT
TATCACTCATGGTTATGGCAGCACTGCATAATTCTCTTACTGTCATGCCATCCGTAAGATGCTTTTCTGT
GACTGGTGAGTACTCAACCAAGTCATTCTGAGAATAGTGTATGCGGCGACCGAGTTGCTCTTGCCCGGCG
TCAATACGGGATAATACCGCGCCACATAGCAGAACTTTAAAAGTGCTCATCATTGGAAAACGTTCTTCGG
GGCGAAAACTCTCAAGGATCTTACCGCTGTTGAGATCCAGTTCGATGTAACCCACTCGTGCACCCAACTG
ATCTTCAGCATCTTTTACTTTCACCAGCGTTTCTGGGTGAGCAAAAACAGGAAGGCAAAATGCCGCAAAA
AAGGGAATAAGGGCGACACGGAAATGTTGAATACTCATACTCTTCCTTTTTCAATATTATTGAAGCATTT
ATCAGGGTTATTGTCTCATGAGCGGATACATATTTGAATGTATTTAGAAAAATAAACAAATAGGGGTTCC
GCGCACATTTCCCCGAAAAGTGCCACCTGACGTCTAAGAAACCATTATTATCATG
Features (pLannotate 1.2.2; 15 found; start..end, strand, type, name):
     43..78      +  CDS            rop (fragment): Rop protein, which maintains plasmids at low copy number; rop
    180..231     +  misc_feature   bom (fragment): basis of mobility region from pBR322
    427..502     +  misc_RNA       gRNA scaffold: guide RNA scaffold for the Streptococcus pyogenes CRISPR/Cas9 system
    577..597     -  misc_feature   MCS (fragment): pUC18/19 multiple cloning site
    704..732     +  intron         hybrid intron (fragment): hybrid between chicken β-actin (CBA) and minute virus of mice (MMV) introns (Gray et al., 2011)
    870..2471    +  CDS            Cas9(N): N-terminal portion of Streptococcus pyogenes Cas9 (Zetsche et al., 2015)
   2472..4970    +  CDS            Cas9(C): C-terminal portion of Streptococcus pyogenes Cas9 (Zetsche et al., 2015)
   4971..5018    +  CDS            nucleoplasmin NLS: bipartite nuclear localization signal from nucleoplasmin
   5052..5081    +  polyA_signal   bGH poly(A) signal (fragment): bovine growth hormone polyadenylation signal
   6349..7359    +  CDS            HygR: aminoglycoside phosphotransferase from E. coli; aph(4)-Ia; confers resistance to hygromycin
   7383..7401    -  promoter       T7 promoter: promoter for bacteriophage T7 RNA polymerase
   7423..7476    -  CDS            lacI (fragment): lac repressor; lacI; The lac repressor binds to the lac operator to inhibit transcription in E. coli. This inhibition can be relieved by adding lactose or isopropyl-β-D-thiogalactopyranoside (IPTG).
   7659..8247    -  rep_origin     ori: high-copy-number ColE1/pMB1/pBR322/pUC origin of replication
   8418..9278    -  CDS            AmpR: β-lactamase; bla; confers resistance to ampicillin, carbenicillin, and related antibiotics
   9279..9383    -  promoter       AmpR promoter: bla
