[The description below was written by a language model from this plasmid's Addgene catalogue record and pLannotate feature annotations shown in this document.]
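Description:
pLdCH is a CRISPR-Cas9 genome-editing vector for Leishmania, built on the pSP72 cloning backbone and designed to express both a guide RNA and Cas9 from one plasmid. In E. coli it is maintained as a high-copy plasmid through a ColE1/pUC-type origin and selected with ampicillin via the β-lactamase gene and its native promoter. In the parasite, transfectants are selected with hygromycin through the HygR (aminoglycoside phosphotransferase) coding sequence. The catalogue lists a size of 9,358 bp, while the sequenced record annotated here is 9,435 nt, a small discrepancy that the record does not explain.

The payload begins with a Streptococcus pyogenes gRNA scaffold, followed by the full-length S. pyogenes Cas9 open reading frame (annotated as contiguous N- and C-terminal portions) fused at its C-terminus to a bipartite nucleoplasmin nuclear localization signal. According to the catalogue, expression is driven by the L. donovani ribosomal RNA promoter, though this element is not picked up in the automated annotation. The unannotated stretches, including the one between Cas9 and HygR, are not described in the record. Short fragments of a hybrid intron and bGH polyadenylation signal flanking Cas9 are consistent with the stated derivation of this portion from pX330. New guide sequences are inserted at a pair of BbsI sites that remain intact in the empty vector.

The depositor notes that the vector can also be adapted to express two, three or more gRNAs simultaneously with Cas9. The associated work used this system for targeting a multigene family, inducing chromosomal translocations and studying DNA break repair in Leishmania.
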