Addgene plasmid #84291: pLdCH
Purpose: Express gRNA and Cas9 in Leishmania with Hygromycin resistance
Depositing lab: Greg Matlashewski. Depositing organization: McGill University. Publication: Optimized CRISPR-Cas9 Genome Editing for Leishmania and Its Use To Target a Multigene Family, Induce Chromosomal Translocation, and Study DNA Break Repair Mechanisms. Zhang WW, Lypaczewski P, Matlashewski G. mSphere. 2017 Jan 18;2(1). pii: e00340-16. doi: 10.1128/mSphere.00340-16. eCollection 2017 Jan-Feb. mSphere00340-16 PubMed 28124028.
Backbone
  Vector backbone: pSP72
  Total vector size (bp): 9358
  Vector type: CRISPR ; Leishmania
  Selectable markers: Hygromycin
Growth in bacteria
  Bacterial resistance: Ampicillin, 100 μg/mL
  Growth temperature: 37°C
  Growth strain: DH5alpha
  Copy number: High Copy
Gene/Insert
  Gene/Insert name: gRNA and Cas9
  gRNA/shRNA sequence: new gRNA guide
  Species: Leishmania
  Promoter: L. donovani ribosome RNA promoter
  Cloning method: Restriction Enzyme; 5′ cloning site Bbs I (not destroyed); 3′ cloning site Bbs I (not destroyed)
  Sequencing primers: 5′ CATATGTGAGTTATGAGGTCTGCGA
Resource information
  A portion of this plasmid was derived from a plasmid made by: pX330-U6-Chimeric_BB- CBh-hSpCas9 Obtained from Brodt Institute (through Addgene)
Terms and licenses: Academic/Nonprofit Terms; Industry Terms: Not Available to Industry
Depositor comments: This Leishmania CRISPR vector co-express gRNA and Cas9 with Hygromycin resistance. It can also be used to express dual, triple or more gRNAs simultaneously with Cas9.
How to cite: pLdCH was a gift from Greg Matlashewski (Addgene plasmid # 84291 ; http://n2t.net/addgene:84291 ; RRID:Addgene_84291)
